Addgene plasmid #122016: pCoofy64
Purpose: (Empty Backbone) Baculovirus vector for parallel SLIC cloning containing gp67 signal sequence, N-terminal His6-Smt3Star (SumoStar*) and different C-tag options
Depositing lab: Sabine Suppmann. Depositing organization: Max Planck Institute of Biochemistry. Publication: A new method to customize protein expression vectors for fast, efficient and background free parallel cloning. Scholz J, Besir H, Strasser C, Suppmann S. BMC Biotechnol. 2013 Feb 14;13(1):12. 10.1186/1472-6750-13-12 PubMed 23410102.
Backbone
  Vector backbone: pFastBac
  Backbone manufacturer: Thermo
  Backbone size (bp): 5694
  Vector type: Insect Expression
  Tag / fusion protein: His6-Smt3Star (N terminal on insert); Multi3: depending on the LP2 primer, either no C-tag, C-10His, C-TwinStrep, or C-EPEA is inserted (C terminal on insert)
Growth in bacteria
  Bacterial resistance: Ampicillin, 100 μg/mL
  Growth temperature: 37°C
  Growth strain: DB3.1
  Copy number: High Copy
Gene/Insert
  Gene/Insert name: None
Terms and licenses: Academic/Nonprofit Terms; Industry Terms: Not Available to Industry
Depositor comments: ccdB Survival cells are NOT suitable for the unmodified plasmid containing the ccdB gene. The plasmid is provided in the recommended DB3.1 strain. C-terminal 10x His tag is flanked by stop codons. Depending on the LP2 primer used in SLIC, this C-terminal tag can be fused to the target gene. Please see supplemental file for LP1 and LP2 primers to use for SLIC cloning. A detailed protocol for using pCoofy plasmids is available at https://p4eu.org/wiki . Use one of the following linearization primer pairs for SLIC cloning. Choose one LP1 forward vector primer and one LP2 reverse vector primer: LP1 forward vector primer: SLIC Primer (3C site) 5' GGGCCCCTGGAACAGAACTTCCAG 3' LP2 - select a LP2 primer below depending on which C-terminal tags you want to include fused to your gene of interest: none SLIC Primer 5' CGCCATTAACCTGATGTTCTGGGG 3', 10His- SLIC Primer 5'GAGCATCATCATCATCACCAC 3', TwinStrep- SLIC Primer 5' AGCGCTTGGAGCCACCCGCAG 3', EPEA- SLIC Primer 5' GAACCGGAAGCGTGAGCGGCCG 3' Test each preparation of the plasmid by transforming it into non-resistant cells (ex. DH5a) to ensure negative selection by ccdB kills all the transformed cells as expected.
How to cite: pCoofy64 was a gift from Sabine Suppmann (Addgene plasmid # 122016 ; http://n2t.net/addgene:122016 ; RRID:Addgene_122016)
