[The description below was written by a language model from this plasmid's Addgene catalogue record and pLannotate feature annotations shown in this document.]
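Description:
pCoofy64 is an empty pFastBac-derived baculovirus donor vector of about 5.7 kb, designed for parallel sequence- and ligation-independent (SLIC) cloning of genes to be expressed as secreted proteins in insect cells. It is maintained in E. coli through a high-copy ColE1/pUC-type origin with ampicillin resistance, and also carries an f1 origin. Tn7L and Tn7R ends flank the expression cassette together with a gentamicin resistance gene driven by the Pc promoter. This is the standard pFastBac arrangement, which lets the cassette and marker be transposed into a bacmid to generate recombinant baculovirus.

The cassette is driven by the polyhedrin promoter and terminated by an SV40 polyadenylation signal. It begins with a baculoviral envelope glycoprotein signal sequence (called gp67 in the catalogue entry and annotated as GP64 in the feature table) that directs the product into the secretory pathway. Next comes an N-terminal His6-Smt3Star (SumoStar-type yeast SMT3) fusion partner; the depositor's notes also indicate a 3C protease site at the cloning junction. A ccdB toxin gene occupies the cloning position. It is replaced by the target gene during SLIC, so uncut or unmodified vector is counterselected in ordinary E. coli strains, and the empty plasmid has to be kept in a ccdB-tolerant host, DB3.1. Downstream of ccdB lie a polyhistidine tag, a Twin-Strep tag and, according to the record, an EPEA tag (not annotated in the feature table). The reverse primer chosen to linearise the vector determines whether the insert ends with no C-terminal tag, 10xHis, Twin-Strep or EPEA. The vector belongs to the pCoofy series, which is intended for fast, low-background screening of tag combinations for recombinant protein production.
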