Features (pLannotate 1.2.2; 20 found; start..end, strand, type, name):
     87..178     +  promoter       polyhedrin promoter: polh from Autographa californica; promoter for the baculovirus polyhedrin gene
    243..296     +  promoter       gp64 promoter (fragment): Autographa californica gp64; promoter for the baculovirus gp64 glycoprotein gene
    297..356     +  sig_peptide    GP64 signal sequence: signal sequence from the baculovirus envelope glycoprotein GP64; Autographa californica gp64
    396..695     +  CDS            SMT3: SMT3_YEAST - Experimental evidence at protein level: Swiss-Prot protein existence level 1. Not known; suppressor of MIF2 mutations. From Saccharomyces cerevisiae (strain ATCC 204508 / S288c) (Baker's yeast).
    742..1044    +  CDS            ccdB: CcdB, a bacterial toxin that poisons DNA gyrase; ccdB; Plasmids containing the ccdB gene cannot be propagated in standard E. coli strains.
   1060..1077    +  CDS            9xHis (fragment): 9xHis affinity tag
   1081..1170    +  CDS            Twin-Strep-tag: two Strep-Tag®II moieties connected by a linker for enhanced binding to Strep-Tactin®, an engineered form of streptavidin (Schmidt et al., 2013)
   1260..1343    +  CDS            large T antigen (fragment): large T antigen from SV40 (simian virus 40)
   1366..1500    +  polyA_signal   SV40 poly(A) signal: SV40 polyadenylation signal
   1529..1694    -  mobile_element Tn7L: mini-Tn7 element (left end of the Tn7 transposon) Tn7
   1857..1873    +  CDS            lacZα (fragment): LacZα fragment of β-galactosidase; lacZ fragment
   1878..2332    +  rep_origin     f1 ori (sequence partly withheld): f1 bacteriophage origin of replication; arrow indicates direction of (+) strand synthesis
   2358..2462    +  promoter       AmpR promoter: bla
   2463..3323    +  CDS            AmpR: β-lactamase; bla; confers resistance to ampicillin, carbenicillin, and related antibiotics
   3494..4082    +  rep_origin     ori: high-copy-number ColE1/pMB1/pBR322/pUC origin of replication
   4268..4319    -  misc_feature   bom (fragment): basis of mobility region from pBR322
   4387..4611    -  mobile_element Tn7R: mini-Tn7 element (right end of the Tn7 transposon) Tn7
   4678..5211    -  CDS            GmR: gentamycin acetyltransferase; aacC1; confers resistance to gentamycin
   5400..5428    -  promoter       Pc promoter: intI1 (promoter lies within the coding sequence); class 1 integron promoter
   5406..60      -  CDS            YPR2_ECOLX (fragment) (across the origin): Protein predicted: Swiss-Prot protein existence level 4. From Escherichia coli.
>Addgene plasmid #122016 | pCoofy64 | addgene full sequence | sequence record 243594 | Addgene NGS Result
TTTCTGGAAGGCGAGCATCGTTTGTTCGCCCAGGACTCTAGCTATAGTTCTAGTGGTTGGCTACGTATAC
TCCGGAATATTAATAGATCATGGAGATAATTAAAATGATAACCATCTCGCAAATAAATAAGTATTTTACT
GTTTTCGTAACAGTTTTGTAATAAAAAAACCTATAAATATTCCGGATTATTCATACCGTCCCACCATCGG
GCGCGGATCCCGGTCCGAAGCGCGCGGAATTCATGCTACTAGTAAATCAGTCACACCAAGGCTTCAATAA
GGAACACACAAGCAAGATGGTAAGCGCTATTGTTTTATATGTGCTTTTGGCGGCGGCGGCGCATTCTGCC
TTTGCGGCAGGTATGGGTCACCATCACCACCATCACGGCTCTGGAATGAGCGACTCCGAGGTGAACCAGG
AGGCCAAGCCCGAGGTGAAGCCCGAGGTGAAGCCCGAGACCCACATCAACCTGAAGGTGTCCGACGGCTC
CTCCGAGATTTTCTTCAAGATCAAGAAGACCACCCCCCTGCGCCGCCTGATGGAGGCCTTCGCCAAGCGC
CAGGGCAAGGAGATGGACTCCCTGACCTTCCTGTACGACGGCATCGAGATCCAGGCCGACCAGACCCCCG
AGGACCTGGACATGGAGGACAACGACATCATCGAGGCCCACCGCGAGCAGATCGGCGGATTGACAACATA
AAAACTTTGTGTTATACTTGTAACGTAAGGAGGTAATGATTCAGTTTAAGGTTTACACCTATAAAAGAGA
GAGCCGTTATCGTCTGTTTGTGGATGTACAGAGTGATATTATTGACACGCCCGGGCGACGGATGGTGATC
CCCCTGGCCAGTGCACGTCTGCTGTCAGATAAAGTCTCCCGTGAACTTTACCCGGTGGTGCATATCGGGG
ATGAAAGCTGGCGCATGATGACCACCGATATGGCCAGTGTGCCGGTCTCCGTTATCGGGGAAGAAGTGGC
TGATCTCAGCCACCGCGAAAATGACATCAAAAACGCCATTAACCTGATGTTCTGGGGAATATAAGAGCAT
CATCATCATCACCACCACCACCACCACTGAAGCGCTTGGAGCCACCCGCAGTTCGAAAAAGGTGGAGGTT
CTGGCGGTGGATCGGGAGGTTCAGCGTGGAGCCACCCGCAGTTCGAGAAATAGGAACCGGAAGCGTGAGC
GGCCGCTTTCGAATCTAGAGCCTGCAGTCTCGAGGCATGCGGTACCAAGCTTGTCGAGAAGTACTAGAGG
ATCATAATCAGCCATACCACATTTGTAGAGGTTTTACTTGCTTTAAAAAACCTCCCACACCTCCCCCTGA
ACCTGAAACATAAAATGAATGCAATTGTTGTTGTTAACTTGTTTATTGCAGCTTATAATGGTTACAAATA
AAGCAATAGCATCACAAATTTCACAAATAAAGCATTTTTTTCACTGCATTCTAGTTGTGGTTTGTCCAAA
CTCATCAATGTATCTTATCATGTCTGGATCTGATCACTGCTTGAGCCTAGGAGATCCGAACCAGATAAGT
GAAATCTAGTTCCAAACTATTTTGTCATTTTTAATTTTCGTATTAGCTTACGACGCTACACCCAGTTCCC
ATCTATTTTGTCACTCTTCCCTAAATAATCCTTAAAAACTCCATTTCCACCCCTCCCAGTTCCCAACTAT
TTTGTCCGCCCACAGCGGGGCATTTTTCTTCCTGTTATGTTTTTAATCAAACATCCTGCCAACTCCATGT
GACAAACCGTCATCTTCGGCTACTTTTTCTCTGTCACAGAATGAAAATTTTTCTGTCATCTCTTCGTTAT
TAATGTTTGTAATTGACTGAATATCAACGCTTATTTGCAGCCTGAATGGCGAATGGG
[124 nt withheld, positions 1878-2001]
C
[91 nt withheld, positions 2003-2093]
A
[49 nt withheld, positions 2095-2143]
CCTTTGACGTTGGAGTCCACGTTCTT
[37 nt withheld, positions 2170-2206]
ACCCTATCTCGGTCTATTCTTTTGATTTATAAGGGATTTTGCCGATTTCGGCCTATTGGTTAAAAAATGA
GCTGATTTAACAAAAATTTAACGCGAATTTTAACAAAATATTAACGCTTACAATTTAGGTGGCACTTTTC
GGGGAAATGTGCGCGGAACCCCTATTTGTTTATTTTTCTAAATACATTCAAATATGTATCCGCTCATGAG
ACAATAACCCTGATAAATGCTTCAATAATATTGAAAAAGGAAGAGTATGAGTATTCAACATTTCCGTGTC
GCCCTTATTCCCTTTTTTGCGGCATTTTGCCTTCCTGTTTTTGCTCACCCAGAAACGCTGGTGAAAGTAA
AAGATGCTGAAGATCAGTTGGGTGCACGAGTGGGTTACATCGAACTGGATCTCAACAGCGGTAAGATCCT
TGAGAGTTTTCGCCCCGAAGAACGTTTTCCAATGATGAGCACTTTTAAAGTTCTGCTATGTGGCGCGGTA
TTATCCCGTATTGACGCCGGGCAAGAGCAACTCGGTCGCCGCATACACTATTCTCAGAATGACTTGGTTG
AGTACTCACCAGTCACAGAAAAGCATCTTACGGATGGCATGACAGTAAGAGAATTATGCAGTGCTGCCAT
AACCATGAGTGATAACACTGCGGCCAACTTACTTCTGACAACGATCGGAGGACCGAAGGAGCTAACCGCT
TTTTTGCACAACATGGGGGATCATGTAACTCGCCTTGATCGTTGGGAACCGGAGCTGAATGAAGCCATAC
CAAACGACGAGCGTGACACCACGATGCCTGTAGCAATGGCAACAACGTTGCGCAAACTATTAACTGGCGA
ACTACTTACTCTAGCTTCCCGGCAACAATTAATAGACTGGATGGAGGCGGATAAAGTTGCAGGACCACTT
CTGCGCTCGGCCCTTCCGGCTGGCTGGTTTATTGCTGATAAATCTGGAGCCGGTGAGCGTGGGTCTCGCG
GTATCATTGCAGCACTGGGGCCAGATGGTAAGCCCTCCCGTATCGTAGTTATCTACACGACGGGGAGTCA
GGCAACTATGGATGAACGAAATAGACAGATCGCTGAGATAGGTGCCTCACTGATTAAGCATTGGTAACTG
TCAGACCAAGTTTACTCATATATACTTTAGATTGATTTAAAACTTCATTTTTAATTTAAAAGGATCTAGG
TGAAGATCCTTTTTGATAATCTCATGACCAAAATCCCTTAACGTGAGTTTTCGTTCCACTGAGCGTCAGA
CCCCGTAGAAAAGATCAAAGGATCTTCTTGAGATCCTTTTTTTCTGCGCGTAATCTGCTGCTTGCAAACA
AAAAAACCACCGCTACCAGCGGTGGTTTGTTTGCCGGATCAAGAGCTACCAACTCTTTTTCCGAAGGTAA
CTGGCTTCAGCAGAGCGCAGATACCAAATACTGTTCTTCTAGTGTAGCCGTAGTTAGGCCACCACTTCAA
GAACTCTGTAGCACCGCCTACATACCTCGCTCTGCTAATCCTGTTACCAGTGGCTGCTGCCAGTGGCGAT
AAGTCGTGTCTTACCGGGTTGGACTCAAGACGATAGTTACCGGATAAGGCGCAGCGGTCGGGCTGAACGG
GGGGTTCGTGCACACAGCCCAGCTTGGAGCGAACGACCTACACCGAACTGAGATACCTACAGCGTGAGCT
ATGAGAAAGCGCCACGCTTCCCGAAGGGAGAAAGGCGGACAGGTATCCGGTAAGCGGCAGGGTCGGAACA
GGAGAGCGCACGAGGGAGCTTCCAGGGGGAAACGCCTGGTATCTTTATAGTCCTGTCGGGTTTCGCCACC
TCTGACTTGAGCGTCGATTTTTGTGATGCTCGTCAGGGGGGCGGAGCCTATGGAAAAACGCCAGCAACGC
GGCCTTTTTACGGTTCCTGGCCTTTTGCTGGCCTTTTGCTCACATGTTCTTTCCTGCGTTATCCCCTGAT
TCTGTGGATAACCGTATTACCGCCTTTGAGTGAGCTGATACCGCTCGCCGCAGCCGAACGACCGAGCGCA
GCGAGTCAGTGAGCGAGGAAGCGGAAGAGCGCCTGATGCGGTATTTTCTCCTTACGCATCTGTGCGGTAT
TTCACACCGCATAGACCAGCCGCGTAACCTGGCAAAATCGGTTACGGTTGAGTAATAAATGGATGCCCTG
CGTAAGCGGGTGTGGGCGGACAATAAAGTCTTAAACTGAACAAAATAGATCTAAACTATGACAATAAAGT
CTTAAACTAGACAGAATAGTTGTAAACTGAAATCAGTCCAGTTATGCTGTGAAAAAGCATACTGGACTTT
TGTTATGGCTAAAGCAAACTCTTCATTTTCTGAAGTGCAAATTGCCCGTCGTATTAAAGAGGGGCGTGGC
CAAGGGCATGGTAAAGACTATATTCGCGGCGTTGTGACAATTTACCGAACAACTCCGCGGCCGGGAAGCC
GATCTCGGCTTGAACGAATTGTTAGGTGGCGGTACTTGGGTCGATATCAAAGTGCATCACTTCTTCCCGT
ATGCCCAACTTTGTATAGAGAGCCACTGCGGGATCGTCACCGTAATCTGCTTGCACGTAGATCACATAAG
CACCAAGCGCGTTGGCCTCATGCTTGAGGAGATTGATGAGCGCGGTGGCAATGCCCTGCCTCCGGTGCTC
GCCGGAGACTGCGAGATCATAGATATAGATCTCACTACGCGGCTGCTCAAACTTGGGCAGAACGTAAGCC
GCGAGAGCGCCAACAACCGCTTCTTGGTCGAAGGCAGCAAGCGCGATGAATGTCTTACTACGGAGCAAGT
TCCCGAGGTAATCGGAGTCCGGCTGATGTTGGGAGTAGGTGGCTACGTCTCCGAACTCACGACCGAAAAG
ATCAAGAGCAGCCCGCATGGATTTGACTTGGTCAGGGCCGAGCCTACATGTGCGAATGATGCCCATACTT
GAGCCACCTAACTTTGTTTTAGGGCGACTGCCCTGCTGCGTAACATCGTTGCTGCTGCGTAACATCGTTG
CTGCTCCATAACATCAAACATCGACCCACGGCGTAACGCGCTTGCTGCTTGGATGCCCGAGGCATAGACT
GTACAAAAAAACAGTCATAACAAGCCATGAAAACCGCCACTGCGCCGTTACCACCGCTGCGTTCGGTCAA
GGTTCTGGACCAGTTGCGTGAGCGCATACGCTACTTGCATTACAGTTTACGAACCGAACAGGCTTATGTC
AACTGGGTTCGTGCCTTCATCCGTTTCCACGGTGTGCGTCACCCGGCAACCTTGGGCAGCAGCGAAGTCG
AGGCATTTCTGTCCTGGCTGGCGAACGAGCGCAAGGTTTCGGTCTCCACGCATCGTCAGGCATTGGCGGC
CTTGCTGTTCTTCTACGGCAAGGTGCTGTGCACGGATCTGCCCTGGCTTCAGGAGATCGGAAGACCTCGG
CCGTCGCGGCGCTTGCCGGTGGTGCTGACCCCGGATGAAGTGGTTCGCATCCTCGGT
